Addgene plasmid #174473: pFX-GalT-mCherry
Purpose: Express mCherry with golgi apparatus-targeting sequence in mammalian cells
Depositing lab: Yusuke Ohba. Depositing organization: Hokkaido University. Publication: Folding Latency of Fluorescent Proteins Affects the Mitochondrial Localization of Fusion Proteins. Kashiwagi S, Fujioka Y, Satoh AO, Yoshida A, Fujioka M, Nepal P, Tsuzuki A, Aoki O, Paudel S, Sasajima H, Ohba Y. Cell Struct Funct. 2019 Dec 26;44(2):183-194. doi: 10.1247/csf.19028. Epub 2019 Nov 15. PubMed 31735740.
Backbone
  Vector backbone: pFX
  Backbone size w/o insert (bp): 4000
  Total vector size (bp): 5000
  Vector type: Mammalian Expression
  Selectable markers: Neomycin (select with G418)
Growth in bacteria
  Bacterial resistance: Kanamycin, 50 μg/mL
  Growth temperature: 37°C
  Growth strain: DH5alpha
  Copy number: High Copy
Gene/Insert
  Gene/Insert name: mCherry with golgi apparatus-targeting sequence
  Insert size (bp): 1000
  Promoter: CMV
  Tag / fusion protein: β1,4-galactose transferase (N terminal on insert)
  Cloning method: Restriction Enzyme; 5′ cloning site XhoI (not destroyed); 3′ cloning site BglII (not destroyed)
  Sequencing primers: 5′ none; 3′ none
Terms and licenses: Academic/Nonprofit Terms; Industry Terms: Not Available to Industry
How to cite: pFX-GalT-mCherry was a gift from Yusuke Ohba (Addgene plasmid # 174473 ; http://n2t.net/addgene:174473 ; RRID:Addgene_174473)
