[The description below was written by a language model from this plasmid's Addgene catalogue record and pLannotate feature annotations shown in this document.]
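Description:
pFX-GalT-mCherry is a mammalian expression plasmid of about 5.1 kb, built on the pFX backbone, that produces the red fluorescent protein mCherry targeted to the Golgi apparatus. Expression is driven by the human cytomegalovirus immediate-early enhancer and promoter. The open reading frame begins with an N-terminal fragment of human β1,4-galactosyltransferase 1 (B4GALT1), followed by the full mCherry coding sequence. This portion of the glycosyltransferase is a commonly used Golgi localisation signal, so it serves here as a targeting sequence rather than as an active enzyme. The insert is recorded as cloned between XhoI and BglII sites, both retained. Transcripts are terminated by an SV40 polyadenylation signal. The short large T antigen fragment annotated just upstream of it is most likely part of that SV40-derived 3′ region rather than a functional element.

The plasmid is maintained at high copy in E. coli through a ColE1/pUC-type origin, and it also carries an f1 phage origin. A single Tn5 aminoglycoside phosphotransferase gene (NeoR/KanR) provides both selections. The bacterial bla promoter drives it for kanamycin resistance in bacteria, and the adjacent SV40 enhancer/early promoter drives it for G418 selection in mammalian cells, with an HSV TK polyadenylation signal downstream. The small ble and bGH poly(A) fragments in the annotation appear to be backbone remnants.

The construct serves as a red fluorescent Golgi marker for transient or stable expression in cultured mammalian cells. It was deposited with a study on how the folding behaviour of fluorescent proteins affects the organelle localisation of fusion proteins.
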