Features (pLannotate 1.2.2; 14 found; start..end, strand, type, name):
     61..364     +  enhancer       CMV enhancer: human cytomegalovirus immediate early enhancer
    365..568     +  promoter       CMV promoter: human cytomegalovirus (CMV) immediate early promoter
    630..875     +  CDS            B4GALT1 (fragment): B4GT1_HUMAN - Also known as GGTB2. Experimental evidence at protein level: Swiss-Prot protein existence level 1. [Processed beta-1,4-galactosyltransferase 1]: The cell surface form functions as a recognition molecule during a variety of cell to cell and cell to matrix interactions, as those occurring during development and egg fertilization, by binding to specific oligosaccharide ligands on opposing cells or in the extracellular matrix. From Homo sapiens (Human).
    909..1616    +  CDS            mCherry: mCherry is a basic (constitutively fluorescent) red fluorescent protein published in 2004, derived from Discosoma sp.. It is reported to be a very rapidly-maturing monomer with low acid sensitivity.
   1752..1836    +  CDS            large T antigen (fragment): large T antigen from SV40 (simian virus 40)
   1859..1980    +  polyA_signal   SV40 poly(A) signal: SV40 polyadenylation signal
   2014..2442    -  rep_origin     f1 ori (sequence partly withheld): f1 bacteriophage origin of replication; arrow indicates direction of (+) strand synthesis
   2469..2573    +  promoter       AmpR promoter: bla
   2575..2932    +  promoter       SV40 promoter: SV40 enhancer and early promoter
   2967..3761    +  CDS            NeoR/KanR: aminoglycoside phosphotransferase from Tn5; aph(3')-II (or nptII); confers resistance to neomycin, kanamycin, and G418 (Geneticin®)
   3782..3934    +  CDS            ble (fragment): BLE_KLEPN - Experimental evidence at protein level: Swiss-Prot protein existence level 1. Binding protein with a strong affinity to the bleomycin family of antibiotics. Binds to CL990; an antimitotic-antibiotic compound. From Klebsiella pneumoniae.
   3993..4040    +  polyA_signal   HSV TK poly(A) signal: herpes simplex virus thymidine kinase polyadenylation signal (Cole and Stacy, 1985)
   4131..4147    -  polyA_signal   bGH poly(A) signal (fragment): bovine growth hormone polyadenylation signal
   4369..4957    +  rep_origin     ori: high-copy-number ColE1/pMB1/pBR322/pUC origin of replication
>Addgene plasmid #174473 | pFX-GalT-mCherry | addgene full sequence | sequence record 354797 | Addgene NGS Result
TAGTTATTAATAGTAATCAATTACGGGGTCATTAGTTCATAGCCCATATATGGAGTTCCGCGTTACATAA
CTTACGGTAAATGGCCCGCCTGGCTGACCGCCCAACGACCCCCGCCCATTGACGTCAATAATGACGTATG
TTCCCATAGTAACGCCAATAGGGACTTTCCATTGACGTCAATGGGTGGAGTATTTACGGTAAACTGCCCA
CTTGGCAGTACATCAAGTGTATCATATGCCAAGTACGCCCCCTATTGACGTCAATGACGGTAAATGGCCC
GCCTGGCATTATGCCCAGTACATGACCTTATGGGACTTTCCTACTTGGCAGTACATCTACGTATTAGTCA
TCGCTATTACCATGGTGATGCGGTTTTGGCAGTACATCAATGGGCGTGGATAGCGGTTTGACTCACGGGG
ATTTCCAAGTCTCCACCCCATTGACGTCAATGGGAGTTTGTTTTGGCACCAAAATCAACGGGACTTTCCA
AAATGTCGTAACAACTCCGCCCCATTGACGCAAATGGGCGGTAGGCGTGTACGGTGGGAGGTCTATATAA
GCAGAGCTGGTTTAGTGAACCGTCAGATCCGCTAGCGCTACCGGTTCTAGAAGTACTCTCGAGGCCACCA
TGAGGCTTCGGGAGCCGCTCCTGAGCGGCAGCGCCGCGATGCCAGGCGCGTCCCTACAGCGGGCCTGCCG
CCTGCTCGTGGCCGTCTGCGCTCTGCACCTTGGCGTCACCCTCGTTTACTACCTGGCTGGCCGCGACCTG
AGCCGCCTGCCCCAACTGGTCGGAGTCTCCACACCGCTGCAGGGCGGCTCGAACAGTGCCGCCGCCATCG
GGCAGTCCTCCGGGGAGCTCCGGACCGGAGGGGCCTGCGGCCGCGGAGGATCCGGAGGAGAATTCACCAT
GGTGAGCAAGGGCGAGGAGGATAACATGGCCATCATCAAGGAGTTCATGCGCTTCAAGGTGCACATGGAG
GGCTCCGTGAACGGCCACGAGTTCGAGATCGAGGGCGAGGGCGAGGGCCGCCCCTACGAGGGCACCCAGA
CCGCCAAGCTGAAGGTGACCAAGGGTGGCCCCCTGCCCTTCGCCTGGGACATCCTGTCCCCTCAGTTCAT
GTACGGCTCCAAGGCCTACGTGAAGCACCCCGCCGACATCCCCGACTACTTGAAGCTGTCCTTCCCCGAG
GGCTTCAAGTGGGAGCGCGTGATGAACTTCGAGGACGGCGGCGTGGTGACCGTGACCCAGGACTCCTCCC
TGCAGGACGGCGAGTTCATCTACAAGGTGAAGCTGCGCGGCACCAACTTCCCCTCCGACGGCCCCGTAAT
GCAGAAGAAGACCATGGGCTGGGAGGCCTCCTCCGAGCGGATGTACCCCGAGGACGGCGCCCTGAAGGGC
GAGATCAAGCAGAGGCTGAAGCTGAAGGACGGCGGCCACTACGACGCTGAGGTCAAGACCACCTACAAGG
CCAAGAAGCCCGTGCAGCTGCCCGGCGCCTACAACGTCAACATCAAGTTGGACATCACCTCCCACAACGA
GGACTACACCATCGTGGAACAGTACGAACGCGCCGAGGGCCGCCACTCCACCGGCGGCATGGACGAGCTG
TACAAGGGAGGCTCCGGAGGAAGATCTCTGACTGACTGAGATGCGCGGATGTCGAACGGCAGTTCGGCCG
AATAGGCCGACAGCCGGCCGTCGGCCGACGACACGGCCAGGGCCGGCGGGGATCCACCGGATCTAGATAA
CTGATCATAATCAGCCATACCACATTTGTAGAGGTTTTACTTGCTTTAAAAAACCTCCCACACCTCCCCC
TGAACCTGAAACATAAAATGAATGCAATTGTTGTTGTTAACTTGTTTATTGCAGCTTATAATGGTTACAA
ATAAAGCAATAGCATCACAAATTTCACAAATAAAGCATTTTTTTCACTGCATTCTAGTTGTGGTTTGTCC
AAACTCATCAATGTATCTTAAGGCGTAAATTGTAAGCGTTAATATTTTGTTAAAATTCGCGTTAAATTTT
TGTTAAATCAGCTCATTTTTTAACCAATAGGCCGAAATCGGCAAAATCCCTTATAAATCAAAAGAATAGA
CCGAGATAGGGT
[37 nt withheld, positions 2113-2149]
AAAGAACGTGGACTCCAACGTCAAAGG
[49 nt withheld, positions 2177-2225]
T
[91 nt withheld, positions 2227-2317]
G
[124 nt withheld, positions 2319-2442]
CAGGTGGCACTTTTCGGGGAAATGTGCGCGGAACCCCTATTTGTTTATTTTTCTAAATACATTCAAATAT
GTATCCGCTCATGAGACAATAACCCTGATAAATGCTTCAATAATATTGAAAAAGGAAGAGTCCTGAGGCG
GAAAGAACCAGCTGTGGAATGTGTGTCAGTTAGGGTGTGGAAAGTCCCCAGGCTCCCCAGCAGGCAGAAG
TATGCAAAGCATGCATCTCAATTAGTCAGCAACCAGGTGTGGAAAGTCCCCAGGCTCCCCAGCAGGCAGA
AGTATGCAAAGCATGCATCTCAATTAGTCAGCAACCATAGTCCCGCCCCTAACTCCGCCCATCCCGCCCC
TAACTCCGCCCAGTTCCGCCCATTCTCCGCCCCATGGCTGACTAATTTTTTTTATTTATGCAGAGGCCGA
GGCCGCCTCGGCCTCTGAGCTATTCCAGAAGTAGTGAGGAGGCTTTTTTGGAGGCCTAGGCTTTTGCAAA
GATCGATCAAGAGACAGGATGAGGATCGTTTCGCATGATTGAACAAGATGGATTGCACGCAGGTTCTCCG
GCCGCTTGGGTGGAGAGGCTATTCGGCTATGACTGGGCACAACAGACAATCGGCTGCTCTGATGCCGCCG
TGTTCCGGCTGTCAGCGCAGGGGCGCCCGGTTCTTTTTGTCAAGACCGACCTGTCCGGTGCCCTGAATGA
ACTGCAAGACGAGGCAGCGCGGCTATCGTGGCTGGCCACGACGGGCGTTCCTTGCGCAGCTGTGCTCGAC
GTTGTCACTGAAGCGGGAAGGGACTGGCTGCTATTGGGCGAAGTGCCGGGGCAGGATCTCCTGTCATCTC
ACCTTGCTCCTGCCGAGAAAGTATCCATCATGGCTGATGCAATGCGGCGGCTGCATACGCTTGATCCGGC
TACCTGCCCATTCGACCACCAAGCGAAACATCGCATCGAGCGAGCACGTACTCGGATGGAAGCCGGTCTT
GTCGATCAGGATGATCTGGACGAAGAGCATCAGGGGCTCGCGCCAGCCGAACTGTTCGCCAGGCTCAAGG
CGAGCATGCCCGACGGCGAGGATCTCGTCGTGACCCATGGCGATGCCTGCTTGCCGAATATCATGGTGGA
AAATGGCCGCTTTTCTGGATTCATCGACTGTGGCCGGCTGGGTGTGGCGGACCGCTATCAGGACATAGCG
TTGGCTACCCGTGATATTGCTGAAGAGCTTGGCGGCGAATGGGCTGACCGCTTCCTCGTGCTTTACGGTA
TCGCCGCTCCCGATTCGCAGCGCATCGCCTTCTATCGCCTTCTTGACGAGTTCTTCTGAGCGGGACTCTG
GGGTTCGAAATGACCGACCAAGCGACGCCCAACCTGCCATCACGAGATTTCGATTCCACCGCCGCCTTCT
ATGAAAGGTTGGGCTTCGGAATCGTTTTCCGGGACGCCGGCTGGATGATCCTCCAGCGCGGGGATCTCAT
GCTGGAGTTCTTCGCCCACCCTAGGGGGAGGCTAACTGAAACACGGAAGGAGACAATACCGGAAGGAACC
CGCGCTATGACGGCAATAAAAAGACAGAATAAAACGCACGGTGTTGGGTCGTTTGTTCATAAACGCGGGG
TTCGGTCCCAGGGCTGGCACTCTGTCGATACCCCACCGAGACCCCATTGGGGCCAATACGCCCGCGTTTC
TTCCTTTTCCCCACCCCACCCCCCAAGTTCGGGTGAAGGCCCAGGGCTCGCAGCCAACGTCGGGGCGGCA
GGCCCTGCCATAGCCTCAGGTTACTCATATATACTTTAGATTGATTTAAAACTTCATTTTTAATTTAAAA
GGATCTAGGTGAAGATCCTTTTTGATAATCTCATGACCAAAATCCCTTAACGTGAGTTTTCGTTCCACTG
AGCGTCAGACCCCGTAGAAAAGATCAAAGGATCTTCTTGAGATCCTTTTTTTCTGCGCGTAATCTGCTGC
TTGCAAACAAAAAAACCACCGCTACCAGCGGTGGTTTGTTTGCCGGATCAAGAGCTACCAACTCTTTTTC
CGAAGGTAACTGGCTTCAGCAGAGCGCAGATACCAAATACTGTTCTTCTAGTGTAGCCGTAGTTAGGCCA
CCACTTCAAGAACTCTGTAGCACCGCCTACATACCTCGCTCTGCTAATCCTGTTACCAGTGGCTGCTGCC
AGTGGCGATAAGTCGTGTCTTACCGGGTTGGACTCAAGACGATAGTTACCGGATAAGGCGCAGCGGTCGG
GCTGAACGGGGGGTTCGTGCACACAGCCCAGCTTGGAGCGAACGACCTACACCGAACTGAGATACCTACA
GCGTGAGCTATGAGAAAGCGCCACGCTTCCCGAAGGGAGAAAGGCGGACAGGTATCCGGTAAGCGGCAGG
GTCGGAACAGGAGAGCGCACGAGGGAGCTTCCAGGGGGAAACGCCTGGTATCTTTATAGTCCTGTCGGGT
TTCGCCACCTCTGACTTGAGCGTCGATTTTTGTGATGCTCGTCAGGGGGGCGGAGCCTATGGAAAAACGC
CAGCAACGCGGCCTTTTTACGGTTCCTGGCCTTTTGCTGGCCTTTTGCTCACATGTTCTTTCCTGCGTTA
TCCCCTGATTCTGTGGATAACCGTATTACCGCCATGCAT
